>Addgene plasmid #28222 | pEB-p53shRNA | addgene partial sequence | sequence record 34574 | 28222 with pCEP-F (5' AGAGCTCGTTTAGTGAACCG 3')
TTCTAACGCTGACGCTCATCAACCCGCTCCAAGGAATCGCGGGCCCAGTGTCACTAGGCGGGAACACCCA
GCGCGCGTGCGCCCTGGCAGGAAGATGGCTGTGAGGGACAGGGGAGTGGCGCCCTGCAATATTTGCATGT
CGCTATGTGTTCTGGGAAATCACCATAAACGTGAAATGTCTTTGGATTTGGGAATCTTATAAGTTCTGTA
TGAGACCACAAATCCCCGACTCCAGTGGTAATCTACTTCAAGAGAGTAGATTACCACTGGANTCTTTTTG
GAAAAGCTTATCGATACCGTCNACCTCGAGGCCGGCAAGGNCGGATCCAGACATGATAAGATACATTGAT
GAGTTTGGACAAACCACAACTANAATGCAGTGAAAAAAATGCTTTATTTGTGAAATTTGTGATGCTATTG
CTTTATTTGTAACCATTATAAGCTGCCTAAACAAGTTAACAACAACAATTGCATTCATTTTATGTTTCAA
GTTCAGGGGGAGGTGTGGGAGGTTTTTT
