[The description below was written by a language model from this plasmid's Addgene catalogue record.]
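Description:
pEB-p53shRNA is a mammalian expression plasmid built on the pCEP4 backbone (about 10.2 kb without the insert). pCEP4 is an episomal vector: as a standard part it carries the Epstein-Barr virus oriP origin together with the EBNA1 gene, which let the plasmid replicate and be retained extrachromosomally in primate cells without integrating into the genome. The "EB" in the name is consistent with this design, although no feature table is provided to confirm the individual elements. In bacteria the plasmid is maintained at high copy number under ampicillin selection, and in mammalian cells transfected populations can be selected with hygromycin.

The payload is a short hairpin RNA directed against p53, inserted by restriction enzyme cloning. Once expressed, the hairpin is processed by the cellular RNA interference machinery to knock down p53 transcript levels. The record does not state which promoter drives the shRNA, nor the loop or flanking structure of the hairpin cassette, and it does not explicitly name the target species, though the associated work concerns human cells.

The plasmid comes from a study on deriving human induced pluripotent stem cells from blood cells using non-integrating plasmids. In that setting, transient suppression of p53, a known barrier to reprogramming, is a commonly used way to raise efficiency, and delivering the shRNA from an episome means the knockdown can be lost as the plasmid is diluted out of dividing cells, leaving no transgene footprint. The record itself does not detail how this construct was combined with reprogramming factor vectors.
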