Addgene plasmid #28222: pEB-p53shRNA
Depositing lab: Linzhao Cheng. Depositing organization: Johns Hopkins University and School of Medicine. Publication: Efficient human iPS cell derivation by a non-integrating plasmid from blood cells with unique epigenetic and gene expression signatures. Chou BK, Mali P, Huang X, Ye Z, Dowey SN, Resar LM, Zou C, Zhang YA, Tong J, Cheng L. Cell Res. 2011 Mar;21(3):518-29. doi: 10.1038/cr.2011.12. Epub 2011 Jan 18. PubMed 21243013.
Backbone
  Vector backbone: pCEP4
  Backbone manufacturer: invitrogen
  Backbone size w/o insert (bp): 10200
  Vector type: Mammalian Expression
  Selectable markers: Hygromycin
Growth in bacteria
  Bacterial resistance: Ampicillin, 100 μg/mL
  Growth temperature: 37°C
  Growth strain: DH5alpha
  Copy number: High Copy
Gene/Insert
  Gene/Insert name: p53 shRNA
  Cloning method: Restriction Enzyme
  Sequencing primers: 5′ N/A
Terms and licenses: Academic/Nonprofit Terms; Industry Terms: Not Available to Industry
Depositor comments: p53 shRNA sequence: GACTCCAGTGGTAATCTAC
How to cite: pEB-p53shRNA was a gift from Linzhao Cheng (Addgene plasmid # 28222 ; http://n2t.net/addgene:28222 ; RRID:Addgene_28222)
